Addgene plasmid #48527: pFUSB4_GCTT
Depositing lab: Stephen Ekker. Depositing organization: Mayo Foundation for Medical Education and Research. Publication: High Efficiency In Vivo Genome Engineering with a Simplified 15-RVD GoldyTALEN Design. Ma AC, Lee HB, Clark KJ, Ekker SC. PLoS One. 2013 May 29;8(5):e65259. doi: 10.1371/journal.pone.0065259. Print 2013. PubMed 23734242.
Backbone
  Vector backbone: pFUS_B4
  Vector type: Mammalian Expression, TALEN
Growth in bacteria
  Bacterial resistance: Spectinomycin, 50 μg/mL
  Growth temperature: 37°C
  Growth strain: Top10
  Copy number: Unknown
Gene/Insert
  Gene/Insert name: RVD sequence: NN HD NG NG
  Species: Synthetic
  Cloning method: Unknown
  Sequencing primers: 5′ ttgatgcctggcagttccct; 3′ cgaaccgaacaggcttatgt
Terms and licenses: Academic/Nonprofit Terms; Industry Terms: Not Available to Industry
Depositor comments: Plasmid was created using Golden Gate cloning.
How to cite: pFUSB4_GCTT was a gift from Stephen Ekker (Addgene plasmid # 48527 ; http://n2t.net/addgene:48527 ; RRID:Addgene_48527)
