[The description below was written by a language model from this plasmid's Addgene catalogue record and pLannotate feature annotations shown in this document.]
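Description:
pFUSB4_GCTT is a small (about 2.9 kb) intermediate array plasmid for Golden Gate assembly of TAL effector nucleases, built on the pFUS_B4 backbone. It carries a pre-assembled synthetic block of four TALE repeat modules with the repeat-variable diresidues NN, HD, NG and NG. Under the standard TALE recognition code these specify the bases G, C, T and T, which accounts for the plasmid name. The depositor notes that it was made by Golden Gate cloning, and the associated work describes a simplified 15-RVD GoldyTALEN design for in vivo genome engineering. Plasmids of this type act as ready-made four-repeat units that are combined with other repeat arrays in a later assembly step into a TALEN expression backbone, so fewer individual modules have to be joined for each new nuclease.

The feature table covers only the bacterial maintenance elements. These are a high-copy ColE1/pUC-type origin of replication and an aadA (SmR) aminoglycoside adenylyltransferase gene conferring spectinomycin/streptomycin resistance, which matches the recorded spectinomycin selection. A fragment of a class 1 integron Pc promoter and a remnant of a gentamicin resistance gene lie upstream of that marker. Short lacZα and lacI fragments are also annotated, along with rrnB T1 and T2 terminators, which probably insulate the cloning region from read-through transcription. The TALE repeats themselves were not annotated and presumably lie in the unannotated stretch near the lacZα remnant. Although the catalogue lists the vector type as mammalian expression, no eukaryotic promoter, nuclease domain or polyadenylation signal is annotated, so the plasmid appears to be an assembly intermediate rather than an expression construct.
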