Features (pLannotate 1.2.2; 8 found; start..end, strand, type, name):
      3..39      -  CDS            lacZα (fragment): LacZα fragment of β-galactosidase; lacZ fragment
    596..619     +  promoter       Pc promoter (fragment): intI1 (promoter lies within the coding sequence); class 1 integron promoter
    795..851     +  CDS            GmR (fragment): gentamycin acetyltransferase; aacC1; confers resistance to gentamycin
    858..1649    +  CDS            SmR: aminoglycoside adenylyltransferase (Murphy, 1985); aadA; confers resistance to spectinomycin and streptomycin
   1742..2330    +  rep_origin     ori: high-copy-number ColE1/pMB1/pBR322/pUC origin of replication
   2513..2605    +  CDS            lacI (fragment): lac repressor; lacI; The lac repressor binds to the lac operator to inhibit transcription in E. coli. This inhibition can be relieved by adding lactose or isopropyl-β-D-thiogalactopyranoside (IPTG).
   2660..2687    -  terminator     rrnB T2 terminator: transcription terminator T2 from the E. coli rrnB gene
   2819..2862    +  terminator     rrnB T1 terminator: Escherichia coli rrnB; transcription terminator T1 from the E. coli rrnB gene
>Addgene plasmid #48527 | pFUSB4_GCTT | depositor full sequence | sequence record 70227 | Full Sequence
ATGTTTTCCCAGTCACGACGTTGTAAAACGACGGCCAGTCTTAAGCGTCTCATGGCCTGACCCCGGACCA
AGTGGTGGCCTATCGCCAGCAACAATGGCGGCAAGCAAGCGCTCGAAACGGTGCAGCGGCTGTTGCCGGT
GCTGTGCCAGGACCATGGCCTGACTCCGGACCAAGTGGTGGCTATCGCCAGCCACGATGGCGGCAAGCAA
GCGCTCGAAACGGTGCAGCGGCTGTTGCCGGTGCTGTGCCAGGACCATGGCCTGACCCCGGACCAAGTGG
TGGCTATCGCCAGCAACGGTGGCGGCAAGCAAGCGCTCGAAACGGTGCAGCGGCTGTTGCCGGTGCTGTG
CCAGGACCATGGCCTGACCCCGGACCAAGTGGTGGCTATCGCCAGCAACGGTGGCGGCAAGCAAGCGCTC
GAAACGGTGCAGCGGCTGTTGCCGGTGCTGTGCCAGGACCATGGCCTGACCCCGGACCAAGTGGTGGCTA
TCGAGACGTCTAGACCAGCCAGGACAGAAATGCCTCGACTTCGCTGCTACCCAAGGTTGCCGGGTGACGC
ACACCGTGGAAACGGATGAAGGCACGAACCCAGTGGACATAAGCCTGTTCGGTTCGTAAGCTGTAATGCA
AGTAGCGTATGCGCTCACGCAACTGGTCCAGAACCTTGACCGAACGCAGCGGTGGTAACGGCGCAGTGGC
GGTTTTCATGGCTTGTTATGACTGTTTTTTTGGGGTACAGTCTATGCCTCGGGCATCCAAGCAGCAAGCG
CGTTACGCCGTGGGTCGATGTTTGATGTTATGGAGCAGCAACGATGTTACGCAGCAGGGCAGTCGCCCTA
AAACAAAGTTAAACATTATGAGGGAAGCGGTGATCGCCGAAGTATCGACTCAACTATCAGAGGTAGTTGG
CGTCATCGAGCGCCATCTCGAACCGACGTTGCTGGCCGTACATTTGTACGGCTCCGCAGTGGATGGCGGC
CTGAAGCCACACAGTGATATTGATTTGCTGGTTACGGTGACCGTAAGGCTTGATGAAACAACGCGGCGAG
CTTTGATCAACGACCTTTTGGAAACTTCGGCTTCCCCTGGAGAGAGCGAGATTCTCCGCGCTGTAGAAGT
CACCATTGTTGTGCACGACGACATCATTCCGTGGCGTTATCCAGCTAAGCGCGAACTGCAATTTGGAGAA
TGGCAGCGCAATGACATTCTTGCAGGTATCTTCGAGCCAGCCACGATCGACATTGATCTGGCTATCTTGC
TGACAAAAGCAAGAGAACATAGCGTTGCCTTGGTAGGTCCAGCGGCGGAGGAACTCTTTGATCCGGTTCC
TGAACAGGATCTATTTGAGGCGCTAAATGAAACCTTAACGCTATGGAACTCGCCGCCCGACTGGGCTGGC
GATGAGCGAAATGTAGTGCTTACGTTGTCCCGCATTTGGTACAGCGCAGTAACCGGCAAAATCGCGCCGA
AGGATGTCGCTGCCGACTGGGCAATGGAGCGCCTGCCGGCCCAGTATCAGCCCGTCATACTTGAAGCTAG
ACAGGCTTATCTTGGACAAGAAGAAGATCGCTTGGCCTCGCGCGCAGATCAGTTGGAAGAATTTGTCCAC
TACGTGAAAGGCGAGATCACCAAGGTAGTCGGCAAATAACCCTCGAGCCACCCATGACCAAAATCCCTTA
ACGTGAGTTACGCGTCGTTCCACTGAGCGTCAGACCCCGTAGAAAAGATCAAAGGATCTTCTTGAGATCC
TTTTTTTCTGCGCGTAATCTGCTGCTTGCAAACAAAAAAACCACCGCTACCAGCGGTGGTTTGTTTGCCG
GATCAAGAGCTACCAACTCTTTTTCCGAAGGTAACTGGCTTCAGCAGAGCGCAGATACCAAATACTGTCC
TTCTAGTGTAGCCGTAGTTAGGCCACCACTTCAAGAACTCTGTAGCACCGCCTACATACCTCGCTCTGCT
AATCCTGTTACCAGTGGCTGCTGCCAGTGGCGATAAGTCGTGTCTTACCGGGTTGGACTCAAGACGATAG
TTACCGGATAAGGCGCAGCGGTCGGGCTGAACGGGGGGTTCGTGCACACAGCCCAGCTTGGAGCGAACGA
CCTACACCGAACTGAGATACCTACAGCGTGAGCATTGAGAAAGCGCCACGCTTCCCGAAGGGAGAAAGGC
GGACAGGTATCCGGTAAGCGGCAGGGTCGGAACAGGAGAGCGCACGAGGGAGCTTCCAGGGGGAAACGCC
TGGTATCTTTATAGTCCTGTCGGGTTTCGCCACCTCTGACTTGAGCGTCGATTTTTGTGATGCTCGTCAG
GGGGGCGGAGCCTATGGAAAAACGCCAGCAACGCGGCCTTTTTACGGTTCCTGGCCTTTTGCTGGCCTTT
TGCTCACATGTTCTTTCCTGCGTTATCCCCTGATTCTGTGGATAACCGTATTACCGCCTTTGAGTGAGCT
GATACCGCTCGCCGCAGCCGAACGACCGAGCGCAGCGAGTCAGTGAGCGAGGAAGCGGAAGAGCGCCCAA
TACGCAAACCGCCTCTCCCCGCGCGTTGGCCGATTCATTAATGCAGCTGGCACGACAGGTTTCCCGACTG
GAAAGCGGGCAGTGAGCGCAACGCAATTAATACGCGTACCGCTAGCCAGGAAGAGTTTGTAGAAACGCAA
AAAGGCCATCCGTCAGGATGGCCTTCTGCTTAGTTTGATGCCTGGCAGTTTATGGCGGGCGTCCTGCCCG
CCACCCTCCGGGCCGTTGCTTCACAACGTTCAAATCCGCTCCCGGCGGATTTGTCCTACTCAGGAGAGCG
TTCACCGACAAACAACAGATAAAACGAAAGGCCCAGTCTTCCGACTGAGCCTTTCGTTTTATTTGATGCC
TGGCAGTTCCCTACTCTCGCGTTAACGCTAGCATGG
