>Addgene plasmid #48527 | pFUSB4_GCTT | addgene partial sequence | sequence record 70970 | pCR8_F1 5'-ttgatgcctggcagttccct-3'
CACGACGTTGTAAAACGACGGCCAGTCTTAAGCGTCTCATGGCCTGACCCCGGACCAAGTGGTGGCTATC
GCCAGCAACAATGGCGGCAAGCAAGCGCTCGAAACGGTGCAGCGGCTGTTGCCGGTGCTGTGCCAGGACC
ATGGCCTGACTCCGGACCAAGTGGTGGCTATCGCCAGCCACGATGGCGGCAAGCAAGCGCTCGAAACGGT
GCAGCGGCTGTTGCCGGTGCTGTGCCAGGACCATGGCCTGACCCCGGACCAAGTGGTGGCTATCGCCAGC
AACGGTGGCGGCAAGCAAGCGCTCGAAACGGTGCAGCGGCTGTTGCCGGTGCTGTGCCAGGACCATGGCC
TGACCCCGGACCAAGTGGTGGCTATCGCCAGCAACGGTGGCGGCAAGCAAGCGCTCGAAACGGTGCAGCG
GCTGTTGCCGGTGCTGTGCCAGGACCATGGCCTGACCCCGGACCAAGTGGTGGCTATCGAGACGTCTAGA
CCAGCCAGGACAGAAATGCCTCGACTTCGCTGCTACCCAAGGTTGCCGGGTGACGCACACCGTGGAAACG
GATGAAGGCACGAACCCAGTGGACATAAGCCTGTTCGGTTCGTAAGCTGTAATGCAAGTAGCGTATGCGC
TCACGCAACTGGTCCAGAACCTTGACCGAACGCAGCGGTGGTAACGGCGCAGTGGCGGTTTTCATGGCTT
GTTATGACTGTTTTTTTGGGGTACAGTCTATGCCTCGGGCATCCAAGCAGCAAGCGCGTTACGCCGTGGG
